>Addgene plasmid #171830 | pCAG-WIPI2d10-364delta263-295-TEV-STREP | addgene full sequence | sequence record 340759 | Addgene NGS Result
AATGTTGAATACTCATACTCTTCCTTTTTCAATATTATTGAAGCATTTATCAGGGTTATTGTCTCATGAG
CGGATACATATTTGAATGTATTTAGAAAAATAAACAAATAGGGGTTCCGCGCACATTTCCCCGAAAAGTG
CCACCTGGGTCGACATTGATTATTGACTAGTTATTAATAGTAATCAATTACGGGGTCATTAGTTCATAGC
CCATATATGGAGTTCCGCGTTACATAACTTACGGTAAATGGCCCGCCTGGCTGACCGCCCAACGACCCCC
GCCCATTGACGTCAATAATGACGTATGTTCCCATAGTAACGCCAATAGGGACTTTCCATTGACGTCAATG
GGTGGAGTATTTACGGTAAACTGCCCACTTGGCAGTACATCAAGTGTATCATATGCCAAGTACGCCCCCT
ATTGACGTCAATGACGGTAAATGGCCCGCCTGGCATTATGCCCAGTACATGACCTTATGGGACTTTCCTA
CTTGGCAGTACATCTACGTATTAGTCATCGCTATTACCATGGTCGAGGTGAGCCCCACGTTCTGCTTCAC
TCTCCCCATCTCCCCCCCCTCCCCACCCCCAATTTTGTATTTATTTATTTTTTAATTATTTTGTGCAGCG
ATGGGGGCGGGGGGGGGGGGGGGGSGCGCGCCRGGSGGGGSGGGGSGGGGSGRGGGGSGGGGSGGGGSGR
GGSGGRGRGGKGSGGCGGCAGCCAATCAGAGCGGCGCGCTCCGAAAGTTTCCTTTTATGGCGAGGCGGCG
GCGGCGGCGGCCCTATAAAAAGCGAAGCGCGCGGCGGGCGGGAGTCGCTGCGCGCTGCCTTCGCCCCGTG
CCCCGCTCCGCCGCCGCCTCGCGCCGCCCGCCCCGGCTCTGACTGACCGCGTTACTCCCACAGGTGAGCG
GGCGGGACGGCCCTTCTCCTCCGGGCTGTAATTAGCGCTTGGTTTAATGACGGCTTGTTTCTTTTCTGTG
GCTGCGTGAAAGCCTTGAGGGGCTCCGGGAGGGCCCTTTGTGCGGGGGGAGCGGCTCGGGGGGTGCGTGC
GTGTGTGTGTGCGTGGGGAGCGCCGCGTGCGGCTCCGCGCTGCCCGGCGGCTGTGAGCGCTGCGGGCGCG
GCGCGGGGCTTTGTGCGCTCCGCAGTGTGCGCGAGGGGAGCGCGGCCGGGGGCGGTGCCCCGCGGTGCGG
GGGGGGCTGCGAGGGGAACAAAGGCTGCGTGCGGGGTGTGTGCGTGGGGGGGTGAGCAGGGGGTGTGGGC
GCGTCGGTCGGGCTGCAACCCCCCCTGCACCCCCCTCCCCGAGTTGCTGAGCACGGCCCGGCTTCGGGTG
CGGGGCTCCGTACGGGGCGTGGCGCGGGGCTCGCCGTGCCGGGCGGGGGGTGGCGGCAGGKGGGGGTGCC
GGGCGGGGCGGGGCCGCCTCGGGCCGGGGRGGGCTCGGGGGRGGGGCGCGGCGGCCCCCGGAGCGCCGGC
GGCTGTCGAGGCGCGGCGAGCCGCAGCCATTGCCTTTTATGGTAATCGTGCGAGAGGGCGCAGGGACTTC
CTTTGTCCCAAATCTGTGCGGAGCCGAAATCTGGGAGGCGCCGCCGCACCCCCTCTAGCGGGCGCGGGGC
GAAGCGGTGCGGCGCCGGCAGGAAGGAAATGGGCGGGGAGGGCCTTCGTGCGTCGCCGCGCCGCCGTCCC
CTTCTCCCTCTCCAGCCTCGGGGCTGTCCGCGGGGGGACGGCTGCCTTCGGGGGGGACGGGGCAGGGCGG
GGTTCGGCTTCTGGCGTGTGACCGGCGGCTCTAGAGCCTCTGCTAACCATGTTCATGCCTTCTTCTTTTT
CCTACAGCTCCTGGGCAACGTGCTGGTTATTGTGCTGTCTCATCATTTTGGCAAAGAATTCCTCGATCGA
CGGTATCGATGCCACCATGGCCGGCGCCGGCCAGCTGCTCTTCGCCAACTTCAACCAGGACAACACGTCC
CTAGCTGTTGGTAGTAAGTCCGGTTATAAATTTTTCTCCCTTTCTTCTGTGGATAAGCTGGAACAGATCT
ATGAATGCACCGATACGGAAGATGTGTGCATTGTAGAGAGATTGTTCTCCAGCAGCCTAGTGGCCATCGT
GAGCCTTAAAGCACCAAGGAAGCTAAAGGTTTGCCACTTTAAGAAGGGAACTGAGATCTGCAACTACAGC
TACTCCAACACGATTCTGGCTGTGAAGCTCAACAGGCAGAGGCTGATAGTATGCCTGGAGGAGTCCCTGT
ACATCCACAACATTCGGGACATGAAGGTGCTGCATACGATCAGGGAGACGCCTCCAAACCCTGCAGGCCT
GTGTGCGCTGTCAATCAACAACGACAACTGCTACTTGGCGTACCCAGGGAGCGCGACCATCGGAGAGGTG
CAGGTCTTCGATACCATTAATTTGAGAGCTGCAAACATGATTCCGGCTCACGACAGTCCTTTAGCGGCAC
TGGCCTTTGACGCAAGTGGAACTAAACTTGCCACGGCTTCGGAGAAGGGGACCGTGATTAGGGTATTTTC
CATTCCAGAAGGACAAAAACTCTTTGAGTTTCGGAGAGGAGTAAAGAGGTGCGTGAGCATCTGCTCCCTG
GCCTTCAGCATGGACGGCATGTTCCTCTCCGCCTCCAGCAACACTGAGACCGTGCACATCTTCAAACTCG
AGACTGTGGGATCGGGATCGTTCAACCAGGGCAGAGCCTTCGCCACGGTCCGCCTGCCATTCTGCGGCCA
CAAAAACATCTGCTCGCTAGCCACAATTCAGAAGATCCCGCGGTTGTTGGTGGGTGCCGCCGACGGGTAC
CTGTACATGTACAACCTGGACCCCCAGGAGGGCGGCGAGTGTGCCCTGATGAAGCAGCACCGGCTGGACG
GCAGTCTGGAAACGACCGGATCGGAAAACCTGTATTTTCAGGGTGGTACCATGGCGGCCTGGTCACACCC
GCAGTTCGAGAAAGGTGGAGGTGCCCGAGGTGGATCGGGAGGTGGATCGTGGAGCCACCCGCAGTTCGAA
AAATGACCCGGGTGATATCTTAATTAATTAACTCGAGGAATTCACTCCTCAGGTGCAGGCTGCCTATCAG
AAGGTGGTGGCTGGTGTGGCCAATGCCCTGGCTCACAAATACCACTGAGATCTTTTTCCCTCTGCCAAAA
ATTATGGGGACATCATGAAGCCCCTTGAGCATCTGACTTCTGGCTAATAAAGGAAATTTATTTTCATTGC
AATAGTGTGTTGGAATTTTTTGTGTCTCTCACTCGGAAGGACATATGGGAGGGCAAATCATTTAAAACAT
CAGAATGAGTATTTGGTTTAGAGTTTGGCAACATATGCCCATATGCTGGCTGCCATGAACAAAGGTTGGC
TATAAAGAGGTCATCAGTATATGAAACAGCCCCCTGCTGTCCATTCCTTATTCCATAGAAAAGCCTTGAC
TTGAGGTTAGATTTTTTTTATATTTTGTTTTGTGTTATTTTTTTCTTTAACATCCCTAAAATTTTCCTTA
CATGTTTTACTAGCCAGATTTTTCCTCCTCTCCTGACTACTCCCAGTCATAGCTGTCCCTCTTCTCTTAT
GGAGATCCCTCGACCTGCAGCCCAAGCTTGGCGTAATCATGGTCATAGCTGTTTCCTGTGTGAAATTGTT
ATCCGCTCACAATTCCACACAACATACGAGCCGGAAGCATAAAGTGTAAAGCCTGGGGTGCCTAATGAGT
GAGCTAACTCACATTAATTGCGTTGCGCTCACTGCCCGCTTTCCAGTCGGGAAACCTGTCGTGCCAGCGG
ATCCGCATCTCAATTAGTCAGCAACCATAGTCCCGCCCCTAACTCCGCCCATCCCGCCCCTAACTCCGCC
CAGTTCCGCCCATTCTCCGCCCCATGGCTGACTAATTTTTTTTATTTATGCAGAGGCCGAGGCCGCCTCG
GCCTCTGAGCTATTCCAGAAGTAGTGAGGAGGCTTTTTTGGAGGCCTAGGCTTTTGCAAAAAGCTAACTT
GTTTATTGCAGCTTATAATGGTTACAAATAAAGCAATAGCATCACAAATTTCACAAATAAAGCATTTTTT
TCACTGCATTCTAGTTGTGGTTTGTCCAAACTCATCAATGTATCTTATCATGTCTGGATCCGCTGCATTA
ATGAATCGGCCAACGCGCGGGGAGAGGCGGTTTGCGTATTGGGCGCTCTTCCGCTTCCTCGCTCACTGAC
TCGCTGCGCTCGGTCGTTCGGCTGCGGCGAGCGGTATCAGCTCACTCAAAGGCGGTAATACGGTTATCCA
CAGAATCAGGGGATAACGCAGGAAAGAACATGTGAGCAAAAGGCCAGCAAAAGGCCAGGAACCGTAAAAA
GGCCGCGTTGCTGGCGTTTTTCCATAGGCTCCGCCCCCCTGACGAGCATCACAAAAATCGACGCTCAAGT
CAGAGGTGGCGAAACCCGACAGGACTATAAAGATACCAGGCGTTTCCCCCTGGAAGCTCCCTCGTGCGCT
CTCCTGTTCCGACCCTGCCGCTTACCGGATACCTGTCCGCCTTTCTCCCTTCGGGAAGCGTGGCGCTTTC
TCATAGCTCACGCTGTAGGTATCTCAGTTCGGTGTAGGTCGTTCGCTCCAAGCTGGGCTGTGTGCACGAA
CCCCCCGTTCAGCCCGACCGCTGCGCCTTATCCGGTAACTATCGTCTTGAGTCCAACCCGGTAAGACACG
ACTTATCGCCACTGGCAGCAGCCACTGGTAACAGGATTAGCAGAGCGAGGTATGTAGGCGGTGCTACAGA
GTTCTTGAAGTGGTGGCCTAACTACGGCTACACTAGAAGAACAGTATTTGGTATCTGCGCTCTGCTGAAG
CCAGTTACCTTCGGAAAAAGAGTTGGTAGCTCTTGATCCGGCAAACAAACCACCGCTGGTAGCGGTGGTT
TTTTTGTTTGCAAGCAGCAGATTACGCGCAGAAAAAAAGGATCTCAAGAAGATCCTTTGATCTTTTCTAC
GGGGTCTGACGCTCAGTGGAACGAAAACTCACGTTAAGGGATTTTGGTCATGAGATTATCAAAAAGGATC
TTCACCTAGATCCTTTTAAATTAAAAATGAAGTTTTAAATCAATCTAAAGTATATATGAGTAAACTTGGT
CTGACAGTTACCAATGCTTAATCAGTGAGGCACCTATCTCAGCGATCTGTCTATTTCGTTCATCCATAGT
TGCCTGACTCCCCGTCGTGTAGATAACTACGATACGGGAGGGCTTACCATCTGGCCCCAGTGCTGCAATG
ATACCGCGAGACCCACGCTCACCGGCTCCAGATTTATCAGCAATAAACCAGCCAGCCGGAAGGGCCGAGC
GCAGAAGTGGTCCTGCAACTTTATCCGCCTCCATCCAGTCTATTAATTGTTGCCGGGAAGCTAGAGTAAG
TAGTTCGCCAGTTAATAGTTTGCGCAACGTTGTTGCCATTGCTACAGGCATCGTGGTGTCACGCTCGTCG
TTTGGTATGGCTTCATTCAGCTCCGGTTCCCAACGATCAAGGCGAGTTACATGATCCCCCATGTTGTGCA
AAAAAGCGGTTAGCTCCTTCGGTCCTCCGATCGTTGTCAGAAGTAAGTTGGCCGCAGTGTTATCACTCAT
GGTTATGGCAGCACTGCATAATTCTCTTACTGTCATGCCATCCGTAAGATGCTTTTCTGTGACTGGTGAG
TACTCAACCAAGTCATTCTGAGAATAGTGTATGCGGCGACCGAGTTGCTCTTGCCCGGCGTCAATACGGG
ATAATACCGCGCCACATAGCAGAACTTTAAAAGTGCTCATCATTGGAAAACGTTCTTCGGGGCGAAAACT
CTCAAGGATCTTACCGCTGTTGAGATCCAGTTCGATGTAACCCACTCGTGCACCCAACTGATCTTCAGCA
TCTTTTACTTTCACCAGCGTTTCTGGGTGAGCAAAAACAGGAAGGCAAAATGCCGCAAAAAAGGGAATAA
GGGCGACACGGA
Features (pLannotate 1.2.2; 20 found; start..end, strand, type, name):
     17..121     -  promoter       AmpR promoter: bla
    152..531     +  enhancer       CMV enhancer: human cytomegalovirus immediate early enhancer
    811..1827    +  intron         chimeric intron: chimera between introns from chicken β-actin and rabbit β-globin
   1825..1881    +  CDS            HBB (fragment): HBB_LEPEU - Experimental evidence at protein level: Swiss-Prot protein existence level 1. Involved in oxygen transport from the lung to the various peripheral tissues. From Lepus europaeus (European hare).
   1910..2887    +  CDS            Wipi2 (fragment): WIPI2_RAT - Experimental evidence at protein level: Swiss-Prot protein existence level 1. Component of the autophagy machinery that controls the major intracellular degradation process by which cytoplasmic materials are packaged into autophagosomes and delivered to lysosomes for degradation. Involved in an early step of the formation of preautophagosomal structures. Binds and is activated by phosphatidylinositol 3-phosphate (PtdIns3P) forming on membranes of the endoplasmic reticulum upon activation of the upstream ULK1 and PI3 kinases. Mediates ER-isolation membranes contacts by interacting w
   2894..2913    +  CDS            TEV site (fragment): tobacco etch virus (TEV) protease recognition and cleavage site
   2936..2953    +  CDS            Twin-Strep-tag (fragment): two Strep-Tag®II moieties connected by a linker for enhanced binding to Strep-Tactin®, an engineered form of streptavidin (Schmidt et al., 2013)
   2990..3012    +  CDS            Strep-Tag II (fragment): peptide that binds Strep-Tactin®, an engineered form of streptavidin
   3048..3125    +  CDS            HBB (fragment): HBB_PONPY - Experimental evidence at transcript level: Swiss-Prot protein existence level 2. Involved in oxygen transport from the lung to the various peripheral tissues. From Pongo pygmaeus (Bornean orangutan).
   3196..3251    +  polyA_signal   β-globin poly(A) signal: rabbit β-globin polyadenylation signal (Gil and Proudfoot, 1987)
   3636..3652    -  protein_bind   lac operator: The lac repressor binds to the lac operator to inhibit transcription in E. coli. This inhibition can be relieved by adding lactose or isopropyl-β-D-thiogalactopyranoside (IPTG). lac repressor encoded by lacI
   3660..3690    -  promoter       lac promoter: promoter for the E. coli lac operon
   3705..3726    -  protein_bind   CAP binding site: CAP binding activates transcription in the presence of cAMP. E. coli catabolite activator protein
   3739..3778    -  CDS            lacI (fragment): lac repressor; lacI; The lac repressor binds to the lac operator to inhibit transcription in E. coli. This inhibition can be relieved by adding lactose or isopropyl-β-D-thiogalactopyranoside (IPTG).
   3785..3807    +  promoter       SV40 promoter (fragment): SV40 enhancer and early promoter
   3831..3966    +  rep_origin     SV40 ori: SV40 origin of replication
   3986..4120    +  polyA_signal   SV40 poly(A) signal: SV40 polyadenylation signal
   4122..4176    -  CDS            lacI (fragment): lac repressor; lacI; The lac repressor binds to the lac operator to inhibit transcription in E. coli. This inhibition can be relieved by adding lactose or isopropyl-β-D-thiogalactopyranoside (IPTG).
   4359..4947    -  rep_origin     ori: high-copy-number ColE1/pMB1/pBR322/pUC origin of replication
   5118..16      -  CDS            AmpR (across the origin): β-lactamase; bla; confers resistance to ampicillin, carbenicillin, and related antibiotics
