[The description below was written by a language model from this plasmid's Addgene catalogue record and pLannotate feature annotations shown in this document.]
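Description:
pCAG-WIPI2d10-364delta263-295-TEV-STREP is a 5,962 bp mammalian expression plasmid built on the pCAG backbone. It is propagated in E. coli from a high-copy ColE1/pUC-type origin and selected with ampicillin through the β-lactamase gene and its native promoter. The backbone also carries remnants of the lac promoter/operator region, a fragment of the SV40 promoter, an SV40 origin of replication (which can support episomal amplification in cells expressing SV40 large T antigen) and an SV40 poly(A) signal. No mammalian selection marker is annotated, which suits transient transfection.

Expression is driven by the CAG-type arrangement. The feature table annotates the CMV immediate-early enhancer followed by the chimeric chicken β-actin/rabbit β-globin intron, and transcripts end at the rabbit β-globin polyadenylation signal. The short "HBB" fragments flanking the insert are most plausibly leftover β-globin exon sequence from this cassette rather than intended coding parts. The insert is a truncated human WIPI2d, an isoform of the PtdIns3P-binding autophagy protein WIPI2, covering residues 10–364 with an internal deletion of residues 263–295. The annotation tool matched this region to the rat orthologue, but the catalogue entry gives the species as human. Downstream, in frame, lie a TEV protease cleavage site and Strep-tag sequences, annotated as partial Twin-Strep and Strep-Tag II matches. This allows capture on Strep-Tactin resin and removal of the tag by TEV cleavage.

The stated purpose is mammalian expression of this C-terminally Strep-tagged WIPI2d fragment. The construct comes from a structural study of how WIPI2 recruits ATG16L1 to membranes in autophagy, so the trimmed protein was probably made for purification and structural or biochemical work. The cloning sites are not recorded.
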