Addgene plasmid #171830: pCAG-WIPI2d10-364delta263-295-TEV-STREP
Purpose: Mammalian expression of human WIPI2d 10-364 delta263-295 with C-terminal Strep
Depositing lab: James Hurley. Depositing organization: University of California, Berkeley. Publication: Structural basis for membrane recruitment of ATG16L1 by WIPI2 in autophagy. Strong LM, Chang C, Riley JF, Boecker CA, Flower TG, Buffalo CZ, Ren X, Stavoe AK, Holzbaur EL, Hurley JH. Elife. 2021 Sep 10;10. pii: 70372. doi: 10.7554/eLife.70372. PubMed 34505572.
Backbone
  Vector backbone: pCAG
  Vector type: Mammalian Expression
Growth in bacteria
  Bacterial resistance: Ampicillin, 100 μg/mL
  Growth temperature: 37°C
  Growth strain: DH5alpha
  Copy number: High Copy
Gene/Insert
  Gene/Insert name: WIPI2d
  Species: H. sapiens (human)
  Mutation: 10-364delta263-295
  Entrez Gene: WIPI2 (a.k.a. ATG18B, Atg21, CGI-50, IDDSSA, WIPI-2)
  Tag / fusion protein: Strep (C terminal on insert)
  Cloning method: Restriction Enzyme; 5′ cloning site Unknown (unknown if destroyed); 3′ cloning site Unknown (unknown if destroyed)
Terms and licenses: Academic/Nonprofit Terms; Industry Terms: Not Available to Industry
How to cite: pCAG-WIPI2d10-364delta263-295-TEV-STREP was a gift from James Hurley (Addgene plasmid # 171830 ; http://n2t.net/addgene:171830 ; RRID:Addgene_171830)
